Addgene plasmid #105018: pKLV2-U6gRNA5(Pggt1b-g1)-PGKpuroBFP-W
Purpose: Lentiviral gRNA plasmid targeting mouse Pggt1b , co-expression of TagBFP
Depositing lab: Kosuke Yusa. Depositing organization: Wellcome Sanger Institute. Publication: Genome-wide CRISPR-KO Screen Uncovers mTORC1-Mediated Gsk3 Regulation in Naive Pluripotency Maintenance and Dissolution. Li M, Yu JSL, Tilgner K, Ong SH, Koike-Yusa H, Yusa K. Cell Rep. 2018 Jul 10;24(2):489-502. doi: 10.1016/j.celrep.2018.06.027. PubMed 29996108.
Backbone
  Vector backbone: pKLV2-U6gRNA5(BbsI)-PGKpuroBFP-W
  Backbone manufacturer: Yusa Lab
  Vector type: Mammalian Expression, Lentiviral, CRISPR
  Selectable markers: Puromycin
Growth in bacteria
  Bacterial resistance: Ampicillin, 100 μg/mL
  Growth temperature: 37°C
  Growth strain: NEB Stable
  Copy number: High Copy
Gene/Insert
  Gene/Insert name: Pggt1b
  gRNA/shRNA sequence: GGTCAAATCTGAGTCGCTG
  Species: M. musculus (mouse)
  Entrez Gene: Pggt1b (a.k.a. BGG1, GGT1, AI451237, AI551093, 2610100E13, 2010207C17Rik)
  Promoter: U6
  Cloning method: Restriction Enzyme; 5′ cloning site BbsI (destroyed during cloning); 3′ cloning site BbsI (destroyed during cloning)
  Sequencing primers: 5′ LKO.1 5'
Terms and licenses: Academic/Nonprofit Terms; Industry Terms: Not Available to Industry
How to cite: pKLV2-U6gRNA5(Pggt1b-g1)-PGKpuroBFP-W was a gift from Kosuke Yusa (Addgene plasmid # 105018 ; http://n2t.net/addgene:105018 ; RRID:Addgene_105018)
