[The description below was written by a language model from this plasmid's Addgene catalogue record and pLannotate feature annotations shown in this document.]
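Description:
pKLV2-U6gRNA5(Pggt1b-g1)-PGKpuroBFP-W is an HIV-1-based lentiviral CRISPR guide RNA vector of about 8.65 kb, built on the pKLV2-U6gRNA5(BbsI)-PGKpuroBFP-W backbone. It is propagated in E. coli as a high-copy plasmid through a ColE1/pUC-type origin with ampicillin selection (AmpR). The backbone also carries an f1 origin and remnants of a phagemid cloning vector, including lacZα and lac promoter/operator fragments and T7 and T3 promoters. The viral portion begins with a CMV enhancer/promoter fused to a truncated 5' LTR, which drives transcription of the genomic RNA in packaging cells. This is followed by the Ψ packaging signal with a partial gag sequence, the RRE for Rev-dependent nuclear export, and the cPPT/CTS element. A WPRE, a truncated 3' LTR and a bGH polyadenylation signal close the transfer cassette.

The payload consists of two expression units. A human U6 RNA polymerase III promoter drives a single guide RNA targeting mouse Pggt1b (guide 1), with the spacer cloned into BbsI sites that were destroyed during cloning and joined to a Streptococcus pyogenes Cas9 tracrRNA-derived scaffold. Downstream, the mouse PGK promoter expresses the puromycin N-acetyltransferase and TagBFP coding sequences in tandem. The linking element between them is not annotated in the feature table. This allows transduced mammalian cells to be selected with puromycin and tracked by blue fluorescence. No Cas9 is annotated on the plasmid, so the nuclease must be supplied separately. The construct is intended for lentiviral delivery of a Pggt1b-targeting guide for gene knockout in mouse cells, and it was deposited with a CRISPR knockout screening study of naive pluripotency maintenance and dissolution.
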