Features (pLannotate 1.2.2; 28 found; start..end, strand, type, name):
     30..458     -  rep_origin     f1 ori (sequence partly withheld): f1 bacteriophage origin of replication; arrow indicates direction of (+) strand synthesis
    463..618     -  CDS            lacZα (fragment): LacZα fragment of β-galactosidase; lacZ fragment
    626..644     +  promoter       T7 promoter: promoter for bacteriophage T7 RNA polymerase
    658..958     +  enhancer       CMV enhancer: human cytomegalovirus immediate early enhancer
    959..1158    +  promoter       CMV promoter: human cytomegalovirus (CMV) immediate early promoter
   1176..1356    +  LTR            5' LTR (truncated): truncated 5' long terminal repeat (LTR) from HIV-1
   1403..1528    +  misc_feature   HIV-1 Ψ: packaging signal of human immunodeficiency virus type 1
   1512..1850    +  CDS            HIV-1 gag (fragment): gag protein from human immunodeficiency virus 1; gag
   2027..2260    +  misc_feature   RRE: The Rev response element (RRE) of HIV-1 allows for Rev-dependent mRNA export from the nucleus to the cytoplasm.
   2637..2737    +  CDS            Rev (fragment): human immunodeficiency virus 1 (HIV-1) Rev protein; rev; enhances nuclear export of unspliced and incompletely spliced viral mRNAs
   2787..2904    +  misc_feature   cPPT/CTS: central polypurine tract and central termination sequence of HIV-1
   2979..3219    +  promoter       U6 promoter: RNA polymerase III promoter for human U6 snRNA
   3266..3333    +  misc_RNA       tracrRNA (fragment): trans-activating CRISPR RNA for the Streptococcus pyogenes CRISPR/Cas9 system
   3356..3855    +  promoter       PGK promoter: mouse phosphoglycerate kinase 1 promoter
   3895..4491    +  CDS            PuroR (fragment): puromycin N-acetyltransferase; pac from Streptomyces; confers resistance to puromycin
   4564..5262    +  CDS            TagBFP: TagBFP is a basic (constitutively fluorescent) blue fluorescent protein published in 2008, derived from Entacmaea quadricolor. It is reported to be a very rapidly-maturing monomer with very low acid sensitivity.
   5274..5860    +  misc_feature   WPRE: woodchuck hepatitis virus posttranscriptional regulatory element
   5854..6000    +  CDS            nef (fragment): NEF_HV1LA - Experimental evidence at protein level: Swiss-Prot protein existence level 1. Extracellular Nef protein targets CD4(+) T-lymphocytes for apoptosis by interacting with CXCR4 surface receptors. From Human immunodeficiency virus type 1 group M subtype B (isolate Lai) (HIV-1).
   6008..6186    +  LTR            5' LTR (truncated): truncated 5' long terminal repeat (LTR) from HIV-1
   6212..6323    +  polyA_signal   bGH poly(A) signal: bovine growth hormone polyadenylation signal
   6462..6480    -  promoter       T3 promoter: promoter for bacteriophage T3 RNA polymerase
   6525..6541    -  protein_bind   lac operator: The lac repressor binds to the lac operator to inhibit transcription in E. coli. This inhibition can be relieved by adding lactose or isopropyl-β-D-thiogalactopyranoside (IPTG). lac repressor encoded by lacI
   6549..6579    -  promoter       lac promoter: promoter for the E. coli lac operon
   6594..6615    -  protein_bind   CAP binding site: CAP binding activates transcription in the presence of cAMP. E. coli catabolite activator protein
   6628..6720    -  CDS            lacI (fragment): lac repressor; lacI; The lac repressor binds to the lac operator to inhibit transcription in E. coli. This inhibition can be relieved by adding lactose or isopropyl-β-D-thiogalactopyranoside (IPTG).
   6903..7491    -  rep_origin     ori: high-copy-number ColE1/pMB1/pBR322/pUC origin of replication
   7662..8522    -  CDS            AmpR: β-lactamase; bla; confers resistance to ampicillin, carbenicillin, and related antibiotics
   8523..8627    -  promoter       AmpR promoter: bla
>Addgene plasmid #105018 | pKLV2-U6gRNA5(Pggt1b-g1)-PGKpuroBFP-W | addgene full sequence | sequence record 207343 | Addgene NGS Result
CTAAATTGTAAGCGTTAATATTTTGTTAAAATTCGCGTTAAATTTTTGTTAAATCAGCTCATTTTTTAAC
CAATAGGCCGAAATCGGCAAAATCCCTTATAAATCAAAAGAATAGACCGAGATAGGGT
[37 nt withheld, positions 129-165]
AAAGAACGTGGACTCCAACGTCAAAGG
[49 nt withheld, positions 193-241]
T
[91 nt withheld, positions 243-333]
G
[124 nt withheld, positions 335-458]
CCCATTCGCCATTCAGGCTGCGCAACTGTTGGGAAGGGCGATCGGTGCGGGCCTCTTCGCTATTACGCCA
GCTGGCGAAAGGGGGATGTGCTGCAAGGCGATTAAGTTGGGTAACGCCAGGGTTTTCCCAGTCACGACGT
TGTAAAACGACGGCCAGTGAGCGCGCGTAATACGACTCACTATAGGGCGAATTGACTAGTACATAACTTA
CGGTAAATGGCCCGCCTGGCTGACCGCCCAACGACCCCCGCCCATTGACGTCAATAATGACGTATGTTCC
CATAGTAACGCCAATAGGGACTTTCCATTGACGTCAATGGGTGGAGTATTTACGGTAAACTGCCCACTTG
GCAGTACATCAAGTGTATCATATGCCAAGTACGCCCCCTATTGACGTCAATGACGGTAAATGGCCCGCCT
GGCATTATGCCCAGTACATGACCTTATGGGACTTTCCTACTTGGCAGTACATCTACGTATTAGTCATCGC
TATTACCATGGTGATGCGGTTTTGGCAGTACATCAATGGGCGTGGATAGCGGTTTGACTCACGGGGATTT
CCAAGTCTCCACCCCATTGACGTCAATGGGAGTTTGTTTTGGCACCAAAATCAACGGGACTTTCCAAAAT
GTCGTAACAACTCCGCCCCATTGACGCAAATGGGCGGTAGGCGTGTACGGTGGGAGGTCTATATAAGCAG
CGCGTTTTGCCTGTACTGGGTCTCTCTGGTTAGACCAGATCTGAGCCTGGGAGCTCTCTGGCTAACTAGG
GAACCCACTGCTTAAGCCTCAATAAAGCTTGCCTTGAGTGCTTCAAGTAGTGTGTGCCCGTCTGTTGTGT
GACTCTGGTAACTAGAGATCCCTCAGACCCTTTTAGTCAGTGTGGAAAATCTCTAGCAGTGGCGCCCGAA
CAGGGACTTGAAAGCGAAAGGGAAACCAGAGGAGCTCTCTCGACGCAGGACTCGGCTTGCTGAAGCGCGC
ACGGCAAGAGGCGAGGGGCGGCGACTGGTGAGTACGCCAAAAATTTTGACTAGCGGAGGCTAGAAGGAGA
GAGATGGGTGCGAGAGCGTCAGTATTAAGCGGGGGAGAATTAGATCGCGATGGGAAAAAATTCGGTTAAG
GCCAGGGGGAAAGAAAAAATATAAATTAAAACATATAGTATGGGCAAGCAGGGAGCTAGAACGATTCGCA
GTTAATCCTGGCCTGTTAGAAACATCAGAAGGCTGTAGACAAATACTGGGACAGCTACAACCATCCCTTC
AGACAGGATCAGAAGAACTTAGATCATTATATAATACAGTAGCAACCCTCTATTGTGTGCATCAAAGGAT
AGAGATAAAAGACACCAAGGAAGCTTTAGACAAGATAGAGGAAGAGCAAAACAAAAGTAAGACCACCGCA
CAGCAAGCGGCCGGCCGCGCTGATCTTCAGACCTGGAGGAGGAGATATGAGGGACAATTGGAGAAGTGAA
TTATATAAATATAAAGTAGTAAAAATTGAACCATTAGGAGTAGCACCCACCAAGGCAAAGAGAAGAGTGG
TGCAGAGAGAAAAAAGAGCAGTGGGAATAGGAGCTTTGTTCCTTGGGTTCTTGGGAGCAGCAGGAAGCAC
TATGGGCGCAGCGTCAATGACGCTGACGGTACAGGCCAGACAATTATTGTCTGGTATAGTGCAGCAGCAG
AACAATTTGCTGAGGGCTATTGAGGCGCAACAGCATCTGTTGCAACTCACAGTCTGGGGCATCAAGCAGC
TCCAGGCAAGAATCCTGGCTGTGGAAAGATACCTAAAGGATCAACAGCTCCTGGGGATTTGGGGTTGCTC
TGGAAAACTCATTTGCACCACTGCTGTGCCTTGGAATGCTAGTTGGAGTAATAAATCTCTGGAACAGATT
TGGAATCACACGACCTGGATGGAGTGGGACAGAGAAATTAACAATTACACAAGCTTAATACACTCCTTAA
TTGAAGAATCGCAAAACCAGCAAGAAAAGAATGAACAAGAATTATTGGAATTAGATAAATGGGCAAGTTT
GTGGAATTGGTTTAACATAACAAATTGGCTGTGGTATATAAAATTATTCATAATGATAGTAGGAGGCTTG
GTAGGTTTAAGAATAGTTTTTGCTGTACTTTCTATAGTGAATAGAGTTAGGCAGGGATATTCACCATTAT
CGTTTCAGACCCACCTCCCAACCCCGAGGGGACCCGACAGGCCCGAAGGAATAGAAGAAGAAGGTGGAGA
GAGAGACAGAGACAGATCCATTCGATTAGTGAACGGATCGGCACTGCGTGCGCCAATTCTGCAGACAAAT
GGCAGTATTCATCCACAATTTTAAAAGAAAAGGGGGGATTGGGGGGTACAGTGCAGGGGAAAGAATAGTA
GACATAATAGCAACAGACATACAAACTAAAGAATTACAAAAACAAATTACAAAAATTCAAAATTTTCGGG
TTTATTACAGGGACAGCAGAGATCCAGTTTGGTTAGTACCGGGCCCTACGCGTCCAAGGTCGGGCAGGAA
GAGGGCCTATTTCCCATGATTCCTTCATATTTGCATATACGATACAAGGCTGTTAGAGAGATAATTAGAA
TTAATTTGACTGTAAACACAAAGATATTAGTACAAAATACGTGACGTAGAAAGTAATAATTTCTTGGGTA
GTTTGCAGTTTTAAAATTATGTTTTAAAATGGACTATCATATGCTTACCGTAACTTGAAAGTATTTCGAT
TTCTTGGCTTTATATATCTTGTGGAAAGGACGAAACACCGGGTCAAATCTGAGTCGCTGGTTTAAGAGCT
ATGCTGGAAACAGCATAGCAAGTTTAAATAAGGCTAGTCCGTTATCAACTTGAAAAAGTGGCACCGAGTC
GGTGCTTTTTTTGGATCCAATTCTACCGGGTAGGGGAGGCGCTTTTCCCAAGGCAGTCTGGAGCATGCGC
TTTAGCAGCCCCGCTGGGCACTTGGCGCTACACAAGTGGCCTCTGGCCTCGCACACATTCCACATCCACC
GGTAGGCGCCAACCGGCTCCGTTCTTTGGTGGCCCCTTCGCGCCACCTTCTACTCCTCCCCTAGTCAGGA
AGTTCCCCCCCGCCCCGCAGCTCGCGTCGTGCAGGACGTGACAAATGGAAGTAGCACGTCTCACTAGTCT
CGTGCAGATGGACAGCACCGCTGAGCAATGGAAGCGGGTAGGCCTTTGGGGCAGCGGCCAATAGCAGCTT
TGCTCCTTCGCTTTCTGGGCTCAGAGGCTGGGAAGGGGTGGGTCCGGGGGCGGGCTCAGGGGCGGGCTCA
GGGGCGGGGCGGGCGCCCGAAGGTCCTCCGGAGGCCCGGCATTCTGCACGCTTCAAAAGCGCACGTCTGC
CGCGCTGTTCTCCTCTTCCTCATCTCCGGGCCTTTCGACCTGCATCCATCTAGATCTCGAGCAGCTGAAG
CTTACCATGACCGAGTACAAGCCCACGGTGCGCCTCGCCACCCGCGACGACGTCCCCAGGGCCGTACGCA
CCCTCGCCGCCGCGTTCGCCGACTACCCCGCCACGCGCCACACCGTCGATCCGGACCGCCACATCGAGCG
GGTCACCGAGCTGCAAGAACTCTTCCTCACGCGCGTCGGGCTCGACATCGGCAAGGTGTGGGTCGCGGAC
GACGGCGCCGCGGTGGCGGTCTGGACCACGCCGGAGAGCGTCGAAGCGGGGGCGGTGTTCGCCGAGATCG
GCCCGCGCATGGCCGAGTTGAGCGGTTCCCGGCTGGCCGCGCAGCAACAGATGGAAGGCCTCCTGGCGCC
GCACCGGCCCAAGGAGCCCGCGTGGTTCCTGGCCACCGTCGGCGTCTCGCCCGACCACCAGGGCAAGGGT
CTGGGCAGCGCCGTCGTGCTCCCCGGAGTGGAGGCGGCCGAGCGCGCCGGGGTGCCCGCCTTCCTGGAGA
CCTCCGCGCCCCGCAACCTCCCCTTCTACGAGCGGCTCGGCTTCACCGTCACCGCCGACGTCGAGGTGCC
CGAAGGACCGCGCACCTGGTGCATGACCCGCAAGCCCGGTGCCGGCGGCGGGTCCGGAGGAGAGGGCAGA
GGAAGTCTCCTAACATGCGGTGACGTGGAGGAGAATCCTGGCCCAATGAGCGAGCTGATTAAGGAGAACA
TGCACATGAAGCTGTACATGGAGGGCACCGTGGACAACCATCACTTCAAGTGCACATCCGAGGGCGAAGG
CAAGCCCTACGAGGGCACCCAGACCATGAGAATCAAGGTGGTCGAGGGCGGCCCTCTCCCCTTCGCCTTC
GACATCCTGGCTACTAGCTTCCTCTACGGCAGCAAGACCTTCATCAACCACACCCAGGGCATCCCCGACT
TCTTCAAGCAGTCCTTCCCTGAGGGCTTCACATGGGAGAGAGTCACCACATACGAGGACGGGGGCGTGCT
GACCGCTACCCAGGACACCAGCCTCCAGGACGGCTGCCTCATCTACAACGTCAAGATCAGAGGGGTGAAC
TTCACATCCAACGGCCCTGTGATGCAGAAGAAAACACTCGGCTGGGAGGCCTTCACCGAGACGCTGTACC
CCGCTGACGGCGGCCTGGAAGGCAGAAACGACATGGCCCTGAAGCTCGTGGGCGGGAGCCATCTGATCGC
AAACATCAAGACCACATATAGATCCAAGAAACCCGCTAAGAACCTCAAGATGCCTGGCGTCTACTATGTG
GACTACAGACTGGAAAGAATCAAGGAGGCCAACAACGAGACCTACGTCGAGCAGCACGAGGTGGCAGTGG
CCAGATACTGCGACCTCCCTAGCAAACTGGGGCACAAGCTTAATTGAGCGGCCGCTCAACCTCTGGATTA
CAAAATTTGTGAAAGATTGACTGGTATTCTTAACTATGTTGCTCCTTTTACGCTATGTGGATACGCTGCT
TTAATGCCTTTGTATCATGCTATTGCTTCCCGTATGGCTTTCATTTTCTCCTCCTTGTATAAATCCTGGT
TGCTGTCTCTTTATGAGGAGTTGTGGCCCGTTGTCAGGCAACGTGGCGTGGTGTGCACTGTGTTTGCTGA
CGCAACCCCCACTGGTTGGGGCATTGCCACCACCTGTCAGCTCCTTTCCGGGACTTTCGCTTTCCCCCTC
CCTATTGCCACGGCGGAACTCATCGCCGCCTGCCTTGCCCGCTGCTGGACAGGGGCTCGGCTGTTGGGCA
CTGACAATTCCGTGGTGTTGTCGGGGAAATCATCGTCCTTTCCTTGGCTGCTCGCCTGTGTTGCCACCTG
GATTCTGCGCGGGACGTCCTTCTGCTACGTCCCTTCGGCCCTCAATCCAGCGGACCTTCCTTCCCGCGGC
CTGCTGCCGGCTCTGCGGCCTCTTCCGCGTCTACGCCTTCGCCCTCAGACGAGTCGGATCTCCCTTTGGG
CCGCCTCCCCGCAGGTACCTTTAAGACCAATGACTTACAAGGCAGCTGTAGATCTTAGCCACTTTTTAAA
AGAAAAGGGGGGACTGGAAGGGCTAATTCACTCCCAAAGAAGTCAAGATCTGCTTTTTGCCTGTACTGGG
TCTCTCTGGTTAGACCAGAGTCTCTCTGGTTAGACCAGATCTGAGCCTGGGAGCTCTCTGGCTAACTAGG
GAACCCACTGCTTAAGCCTCAATAAAGCTTGCCTTGAGTGCTTCAAGTAGTGTGTGCCCGTCTGTTGTGT
GACTCTGGTAACTAGAGATCCCTCAGACCCTTTTAGTCAGTGTGGAAAATCTCTAGCAGTTTAAACCCGC
TGATCAGCCTCGACTGTGCCTTCTAGTTGCCAGCCATCTGTTGTTTGCCCCTCCCCCGTGCCTTCCTTGA
CCCTGGAAGGTGCCACTCCCACTGTCCTTTCCTAATAAAATGAGGAAATTGCATCGCATTGTCTGAGTAG
GTGTCATTCTATTCTGGGGGGTGGGGTGGGGCAGGACAGCAAGGGGGAGGATTGGGAAGTCAATAGCAGG
CATGCTGGGGATGCGGTGGGCTCTATGGGCGGCCGTTAATTAAGCTTTTGTTCCCTTTAGTGAGGGTTAA
TTGCGCGCTTGGCGTAATCATGGTCATAGCTGTTTCCTGTGTGAAATTGTTATCCGCTCACAATTCCACA
CAACATACGAGCCGGGAGCATAAAGTGTAAAGCCTGGGGTGCCTAATGAGTGAGCTAACTCACATTAATT
GCGTTGCGCTCACTGCCCGCTTTCCAGTCGGGAAACCTGTCGTGCCAGCTGCATTAATGAATCGGCCAAC
GCGCGGGGAGAGGCGGTTTGCGTATTGGGCGCTCTTCCGCTTCCTCGCTCACTGACTCGCTGCGCTCGGT
CGTTCGGCTGCGGCGAGCGGTATCAGCTCACTCAAAGGCGGTAATACGGTTATCCACAGAATCAGGGGAT
AACGCAGGAAAGAACATGTGAGCAAAAGGCCAGCAAAAGGCCAGGAACCGTAAAAAGGCCGCGTTGCTGG
CGTTTTTCCATAGGCTCCGCCCCCCTGACGAGCATCACAAAAATCGACGCTCAAGTCAGAGGTGGCGAAA
CCCGACAGGACTATAAAGATACCAGGCGTTTCCCCCTGGAAGCTCCCTCGTGCGCTCTCCTGTTCCGACC
CTGCCGCTTACCGGATACCTGTCCGCCTTTCTCCCTTCGGGAAGCGTGGCGCTTTCTCATAGCTCACGCT
GTAGGTATCTCAGTTCGGTGTAGGTCGTTCGCTCCAAGCTGGGCTGTGTGCACGAACCCCCCGTTCAGCC
CGACCGCTGCGCCTTATCCGGTAACTATCGTCTTGAGTCCAACCCGGTAAGACACGACTTATCGCCACTG
GCAGCAGCCACTGGTAACAGGATTAGCAGAGCGAGGTATGTAGGCGGTGCTACAGAGTTCTTGAAGTGGT
GGCCTAACTACGGCTACACTAGAAGAACAGTATTTGGTATCTGCGCTCTGCTGAAGCCAGTTACCTTCGG
AAAAAGAGTTGGTAGCTCTTGATCCGGCAAACAAACCACCGCTGGTAGCGGTGGTTTTTTTGTTTGCAAG
CAGCAGATTACGCGCAGAAAAAAAGGATCTCAAGAAGATCCTTTGATCTTTTCTACGGGGTCTGACGCTC
AGTGGAACGAAAACTCACGTTAAGGGATTTTGGTCATGAGATTATCAAAAAGGATCTTCACCTAGATCCT
TTTAAATTAAAAATGAAGTTTTAAATCAATCTAAAGTATATATGAGTAAACTTGGTCTGACAGTTACCAA
TGCTTAATCAGTGAGGCACCTATCTCAGCGATCTGTCTATTTCGTTCATCCATAGTTGCCTGACTCCCCG
TCGTGTAGATAACTACGATACGGGAGGGCTTACCATCTGGCCCCAGTGCTGCAATGATACCGCGAGACCC
ACGCTCACCGGCTCCAGATTTATCAGCAATAAACCAGCCAGCCGGAAGGGCCGAGCGCAGAAGTGGTCCT
GCAACTTTATCCGCCTCCATCCAGTCTATTAATTGTTGCCGGGAAGCTAGAGTAAGTAGTTCGCCAGTTA
ATAGTTTGCGCAACGTTGTTGCCATTGCTACAGGCATCGTGGTGTCACGCTCGTCGTTTGGTATGGCTTC
ATTCAGCTCCGGTTCCCAACGATCAAGGCGAGTTACATGATCCCCCATGTTGTGCAAAAAAGCGGTTAGC
TCCTTCGGTCCTCCGATCGTTGTCAGAAGTAAGTTGGCCGCAGTGTTATCACTCATGGTTATGGCAGCAC
TGCATAATTCTCTTACTGTCATGCCATCCGTAAGATGCTTTTCTGTGACTGGTGAGTACTCAACCAAGTC
ATTCTGAGAATAGTGTATGCGGCGACCGAGTTGCTCTTGCCCGGCGTCAATACGGGATAATACCGCGCCA
CATAGCAGAACTTTAAAAGTGCTCATCATTGGAAAACGTTCTTCGGGGCGAAAACTCTCAAGGATCTTAC
CGCTGTTGAGATCCAGTTCGATGTAACCCACTCGTGCACCCAACTGATCTTCAGCATCTTTTACTTTCAC
CAGCGTTTCTGGGTGAGCAAAAACAGGAAGGCAAAATGCCGCAAAAAAGGGAATAAGGGCGACACGGAAA
TGTTGAATACTCATACTCTTCCTTTTTCAATATTATTGAAGCATTTATCAGGGTTATTGTCTCATGAGCG
GATACATATTTGAATGTATTTAGAAAAATAAACAAATAGGGGTTCCGCGCACATTTCCCCGAAAAGTGCC
AC
